>Addgene plasmid #190395 | JAB2938 | addgene full sequence | sequence record 389759 | Addgene NGS Result
CTCTCGGGCTTCTGGATTTCCGATCCCCGGAATTAGACTCTTGGCAGGATATATTGTGGTGTAACGTTAA
GCTTTGGTTGTCGACGAGTCAGTAATAAACGGCGTCAAAGTGGTTGCAGCCGGCACACACGAGTCGTGTT
TATCAACTCAAAGCACAAATACTTTTCCTCAACCTAAAAATAAGGCAATTAGCCAAAAACAACTTTGCGT
GTAAACAACGCTCAATACACGTGTCATTTTATTATTAGCTATTGCTTCACCGCCTTAGCTTTCTCGTGAC
CTAGTCGTCCTCGTCTTTTCTTCTTCTTCTTCTATAAAACAATACCCAAAGAGCTCTTCTTCTTCACAAT
TCAGATTTCAATTTCTCAAAATCTTAAAAACTTTCTCTCAATTCTCTCTACCGTGATCAAGGTAAATTTC
TGTGTTCCTTATTCTCTCAAAATCTTCGATTTTGTTTTCGTTCGATCCCAATTTCGTATATGTTCTTTGG
TTTAGATTCTGTTAATCTTAGATCGTAGACGATTTTCTGGGTTTGATCGTTAGATATCATCTTAATTCTC
GATTAGGGTTTCATAGATATCATCCGATTTGTTCAAATAATTTGAGTTTTGTCGAATAATTACTCTTCGA
TTTGTGATTTCTATCTAGATCTGGTGTTAGTTTCTAGTTTGTGCGATCGAATTTGTCGATTAATCTGAGT
TTTTCTGATTAACAGCACCATGGCAAAGGATGTGGAAGCCGTTCCCGGAGAAGGATTTCAGACAAGAGAC
TATCAAGATCCGCCACCAGCTCCGTTTATTGATGGAGCGGAGCTAAAGAAGTGGTCTTTCTACAGAGCAG
TTATCGCAGAGTTCGTAGCCACTCTCCTCTTCTTATACATCACCGTTTTGACAGTCATCGGTTACAAGAT
TCAGTCCGATACTGATGCCGGTGGCGTAGATTGCGGCGGAGTTGGAATCCTCGGTATCGCTTGGGCCTTT
GGTGGTATGATCTTCATCCTCGTCTACTGCACCGCCGGTATCTCTGGTGGTCACATTAACCCAGCGGTGA
CATTTGGGCTATTCTTGGCACGTAAAGTGTCGTTACCTAGGGCCCTATTGTACATAATCGCTCAGTGTTT
GGGTGCGATTTGTGGAGTTGGTTTTGTCAAAGCCTTCCAAAGCTCTTACTACACCCGTTACGGAGGTGGA
GCCAACTCTCTAGCCGATGGCTACAGCACAGGGACCGGTCTAGCCGCAGAGATCATTGGTACTTTCGTTC
TTGTCTACACCGTATTCTCTGCCACTGACCCCAAACGTAGTGCCAGAGACTCCCACGTTCCGGTGTTGGC
GCCACTTCCAATCGGATTTGCCGTGTTCATGGTACATTTGGCTACCATTCCCATTACCGGAACCGGAATT
AACCCGGCAAGGAGTTTCGGAGCTGCCGTAATCTACAACAAGAGCAAGCCATGGGATGACCACTGGATAT
TTTGGGTTGGACCATTCATTGGAGCTGCGATAGCTGCATTCTACCACCAATTCGTTCTAAGAGCTTCAGG
TTCTAAGTCTCTTGGATCATTCAGAAGTGCTGCCAACGTCGGATCCATGGTGAGCAAGGGCGAGGAGGAT
AACATGGCCATCATCAAGGAGTTCATGCGCTTCAAGGTGCACATGGAGGGCTCCGTGAACGGCCACGAGT
TCGAGATCGAGGGCGAGGGCGAGGGCCGCCCCTACGAGGGCACCCAGACCGCCAAGCTGAAGGTGACCAA
GGGTGGCCCCCTGCCCTTCGCCTGGGACATCCTGTCCCCTCAGTTCATGTACGGCTCCAAGGCCTACGTG
AAGCACCCCGCCGACATCCCCGACTACTTGAAGCTGTCCTTCCCCGAGGGCTTCAAGTGGGAGCGCGTGA
TGAACTTCGAGGACGGCGGCGTGGTGACCGTGACCCAGGACTCCTCCCTGCAGGACGGCGAGTTCATCTA
CAAGGTGAAGCTGCGCGGCACCAACTTCCCCTCCGACGGCCCCGTAATGCAGAATAAGACCATGGGCTGG
GAGGCCTCCTCCGAGCGGATGTACCCCGAGGACGGCGCCCTGAAGGGCGAGATCAAGCAGAGGCTGAAGC
TGAAGGACGGCGGCCACTACGACGCTGAGGTCAAGACCACCTACAAGGCCAAGAAGCCCGTGCAGCTGCC
CGGCGCCTACAACGTCAACATCAAGTTGGACATCACCTCCCACAACGAGGACTACACCATCGTGGAACAG
TACGAACGCGCCGAGGGCCGCCACTCCACCGGCGGCATGGAGGAGCTGTACAAGTAAAGCGGCCGCCCGG
CTGCAGATCGTTCAAACATTTGGCAATAAAGTTTCTTAAGATTGAATCCTGTTGCCGGTCTTGCGATGAT
TATCATATAATTTCTGTTGAATTACGTTAAGCATGTAATAATTAACATGTAATGCATGACGTTATTTATG
AGATGGGTTTTTATGATTAGAGTCCCGCAATTATACATTTAATACGCGATAGAAAACAAAATATAGCGCG
CAAACTAGGATAAATTATCGCGCGCGGTGTCATCTATGTTACTAGATCGGGGCGCGCCCTCGAGGAAGAC
GTAATGGGTCCCCAGATTTGCCTTTTCAATTTCAGAAAGAATGCTAACCCACAGATGGTTAGAGAGGCTT
ACGCAGCAGCTCTCATCAAGACGATCTACCCGAGCAATAATCTCCAGGAAATCAAATACCTTCCCAAGAA
GGTTAAAGATGCAGTCAAAAGATTCAGGACTAACTGCATCAAGAACACAGAGAAAGATATATTTCTCAAG
ATCAGAAGTACTATTCCAGTATGGACGATTCAAGGCTTGCTTCACAAACCAAGGCAAGTAATAGAGATTG
GAGTCTCTAAAAAGGTAGTTCCCACTGAATCAAAGGCCATGGAGTCAAAGATTCAAATAGAGGACCTAAC
AGAACTCGCCGTAAAGACTGGCGAACAGTTCATACAGAGTCTCTTACGACTCAATGACAAGAAGAAAATC
TTCGTCAACATGGTGGAGCACGACACACTTGTCTACTCCAAAAATATCAAAGATACAGTCTCAGAAGACC
AAAGGGCAATTGAGACTTTTCAACAAAGGGTAATATCCGGAAACCTCCTCGGATTCCATTGCCCAGCTAT
CTGTCACTTTATTGTGAAGATAGTGGAAAAGGAAGGTGGCTCCTACAAATGCCATCATTGCGATAAAGGA
AAGGCCATCGTTGAAGATGCCTCTGCCGACAGTGGTCCCAAAGATGGACCCCCACCCACGAGGAGCATCG
TGGAAAAAGAAGACGTTCCAACCACGTCTTCAAAGCAAGTGGATTGATGTGATATCTCCACTGACGTAAG
GGATGACGCACAATCCCACTATCCTTCGCAAGACCCTTCCTCTATATAAACTCTATCACTGATAGAGTGG
ACTCTATCACTGATAGAGTAGACACCATGGTGAGTAAAGGAGAAGAACTTTTCACTGGAGTTGTCCCAAT
TCTTGTTGAATTAGATGGTGATGTTAATGGGCACAAATTTTCTGTCAGTGGAGAGGGTGAAGGTGATGCA
ACATACGGAAAACTTACCCTTAAATTTATTTGCACTACTGGAAAACTACCTGTTCCATGGCCAACCCTGG
TCACCACCCTGACCTACGTAAGTTTCTGCTTCTACCTTTGATATATATATAATAATTATCATTAATTAGT
AGTAATATAATATTTCAAATATTTTTTTCAAAATAAAAGAATGTAGTATATAGCAATTGCTTTTCTGTAG
TTTATAAGTGTGTATATTTTAATTTATAACTTTTCTAATATATGACCAAAATTTGTTGATGTGCAGGGCG
TGCAGTGCTTCTCCCGTTACCCTGATCATATGAAGCGGCACGACTTCTTCAAGAGCGCCATGCCTGAGGG
ATACGTGCAGGAGAGGACCATCTTCTTCAAGGACGACGGGAACTACAAGACACGTGCTGAAGTCAAGTTT
GAGGGTGACACCCTCGTCAACAGGATCGAGCTTAAGGGAATCGATTTCAAGGAGGACGGAAACATCCTCG
GCCACAAGTTGGAATACAACTACAACTCCCACAACGTATACATCATGGCCGACAAGCAAAAGAACGGCAT
CAAAGCCAACTTCAAGACCCGCCACAACATCGAGGACGGCGGCGTGCAACTCGCTGATCATTATCAACAA
AATACTCCAATTGGCGATGGCCCTGTCCTTTTACCAGACAACCATTACCTGTCCACACAATCTGCCCTTT
CGAAAGATCCCAACGAAAAGAGAGATCACATGGTCCTTCTTGAGTTTGTAACAGCTGCTGGGATTACACA
TGGCATGGATGAACTATACAAACCTAAGAAAAAGCGTAAGGTCGAGGACCCTTAATGTCAAGCCATTCTC
TCGCAGATGATGTTCACTTTGTGTTTTACTTCCTTTATGCATTCACAGCAATAAAAGAAAGAAATCTCCA
TCGCTTTTGGTTTTCTTCTCTGTCTTAAGTTAGTCGTTTTCGTGTCTAATCTATTACTTATCATTGTAAT
AGACTCTTCTTCTATTGAGATTTGAATATAAACTAAAACACATTCCATTTTACTGTGTTCTCAACATTCA
GAATGCAAACGGACTAACCGTAGTGACTCGGCTTGAGTCTTCGGGCTAGAGCGGACTAGTTCTAGAGCGG
CCGCCACCGCGGTGGAGCTCCAGCTTTTGTTCCCTTTAGTGAGGGTTAATTGCGCGCTTGGCGTAATCAT
GGTCATAGCTGTTTCCTGTGTGAAATTGTTATCCGCTCACAATTCCACACAACATACGAGCCGGAAGCAT
AAAGTGTAAAGCCTGGGGTGCCTAATGAGTGAGCTAACTCACATTAATTGCGTTGCGCTCACTGCCCGCT
TTCCAGTCGGGAAACCTGTCGTGCCAGCTGCATTAATGAATCGGCCAACGCGCGGGGAGAGGCGGTTTGC
GTATTGGGCGCTCTTCCGCTTCCTCGCTCACTGACTCGCTGCGCTCGGTCGTTCGGCTGCGGCGAGCGGT
ATCAGCTCACTCAAAGGCGGTAATACGGTTATCCACAGAATCAGGGGATAACGCAGGAAAGAACATGAAG
GCCTTGACAGGATATATTGGCGGGTAAACTAAGTCGCTGTATGTGTTTGTTTGAGATCTCATGTGAGCAA
AAGGCCAGCAAAAGGCCAGGAACCGTAAAAAGGCCGCGTTGCTGGCGTTTTTCCATAGGCTCCGCCCCCC
TGACGAGCATCACAAAAATCGACGCTCAAGTCAGAGGTGGCGAAACCCGACAGGACTATAAAGATACCAG
GCGTTTCCCCCTGGAAGCTCCCTCGTGCGCTCTCCTGTTCCGACCCTGCCGCTTACCGGATACCTGTCCG
CCTTTCTCCCTTCGGGAAGCGTGGCGCTTTCTCATAGCTCACGCTGTAGGTATCTCAGTTCGGTGTAGGT
CGTTCGCTCCAAGCTGGGCTGTGTGCACGAACCCCCCGTTCAGCCCGACCGCTGCGCCTTATCCGGTAAC
TATCGTCTTGAGTCCAACCCGGTAAGACACGACTTATCGCCACTGGCAGCAGCCACTGGTAACAGGATTA
GCAGAGCGAGGTATGTAGGCGGTGCTACAGAGTTCTTGAAGTGGTGGCCTAACTACGGCTACACTAGAAG
AACAGTATTTGGTATCTGTGCTCTGCTGAAGCCAGTTACCTTCGGAAGAAGAGTTGGTAGCTCTTGATCC
GGCAAACAAACCACCGCTGGTAGCGGTGGTTTTTTTGTTTGCAAGCAGCAGATTACGCGCAGAAAAAAAG
GATCTCAAGAAGATCCTTTGATCTTTTCTACGGGGTCTGACGCTCAGTGGAACGAAAACTCACGTTAAGG
GATTTTGGTCATGAATTCTTGTTAGACATTATTTGCCGACTACCTTGGTGATCTCGCCTTTCACGTAGTG
AACAAATTCTTCCAACTGATCTGCGCGCGAGGCCAAGCGATCTTCTTGTCCAAGATAAGCCTGCCTAGCT
TCAAGTATGACGGGCTGATACTGGGCCGGCAGGCGCTCCATTGCCCAGTCGGCAGCGACATCCTTCGGCG
CGATTTTGCCGGTTACTGCGCTGTACCAAATGCGGGACAACGTAAGCACTACATTTCGCTCATCGCCAGC
CCAGTCGGGCGGCGAGTTCCATAGCGTTAAGGTTTCATTTAGCGCCTCAAATAGATCCTGTTCAGGAACC
GGATCAAAGAGTTCCTCCGCCGCTGGACCTACCAAGGCAACGCTATGTTCTCTTGCTTTTGTCAGCAAGA
TAGCCAGATCAATGTCGATCGTGGCTGGCTCGAAGATACCTGCAAGAATGTCATTGCGCTGCCATTCTCC
AAATTGCAGTTCGCGCTTAGCTGGATAACGCCACGGAATGATGTCGTCGTGCACAACAATGGTGACTTCT
ACAGCGCGGAGAATCTCGCTCTCTCCAGGGGAAGCCGAAGTTTCCAAAAGGTCGTTGATCAAAGCTCGCC
GCGTTGTTTCATCAAGCCTTACGGTCACCGTAACCAGCAAATCAATATCACTGTGTGGCTTCAGGCCGCC
ATCCACTGCGGAGCCGTACAAATGTACGGCCAGCAACGTCGGTTCGAGATGGCGCTCGATGACGCCAACT
ACCTCTGATAGTTGAGTCGATACTTCGGCGATCACCGCTTCCCTCATGATGTTTAACTCCTGAATTAAGC
CGCGCCGCGAAGCGGTGTCGGCTTGAATGAATTGTTAGGCGTCATCCTGTGCTCCCGAGAACCAGTACCA
GTACATCGCTGTTTCGTTCGAGACTTGAGGTCTAGTTTTATACGTGAACAGGTCAATGCCGCCGAGAGTA
AAGCCACATTTTGCGTACAAATTGCAGGCAGGTACATTGTTCGTTTGTGCCATGATGATATATTTTTATC
TTGTGCAATGTAACATCAGAGATTTTGAGACACAACGTGGCTTTGTTGAATAAATCGAACTTTTGCTGAG
TTGAAGGATCAGATCACGCATCTTCCCGACAACGCAGACCGTTCCGTGGCAAAGCAAAAGTTCAAAATCA
CCAACTGGTCCACCTACAACAAAGCTCTCATCAACCGTGGCTCCCTCACTTTCTGGCTGGATGATGGGGC
GATTCAGGAGATCCCCATCCAACAGCCCGCCGTCGAGCGGGCTTTTTTATCCCCGGAAGCCTGTGGATAG
AGGGTAGTTATCCACGTGAAACCGCTAATGCCCCGCAAAGCCTTGATTCACGGGGCTTTCCGGCCCGCTC
CAAAAACTATCCACGTGAAATCGCTAATCAGGGTACGTGAAATCGCTAATCGGAGTACGTGAAATCGCTA
ATAAGGTCACGTGAAATCGCTAATCAAAAAGGCACGTGAGAACGCTAATAGCCCTTTCAGATCAACAGCT
TGCAAACACCCCTCGCTCCGGCAAGTAGTTACAGCAAGTAGTATGTTCAATTAGCTTTTCAATTATGAAT
ATATATATCAATTATTGGTCGCCCTTGGCTTGTGGACAATGCGCTACGCGCACCGGCTCCGCCCGTGGAC
AACCGCAAGCGGTTGCCCACCGTCGAGCGCCTTTGCCCACAACCCGGCGGCCGGCCGCAACAGATCGTTT
TATAAATTTTTTTTTTTGAAAAAGAAAAAGCCCGAAAGGCGGCAAC
Features (pLannotate 1.2.2; 21 found; start..end, strand, type, name):
     42..64      +  misc_feature   LB T-DNA repeat: left border repeat from nopaline C58 T-DNA (truncated)
    720..1580    +  CDS            PIP2-1: PIP21_ARATH - Also known as PIP2A. Experimental evidence at protein level: Swiss-Prot protein existence level 1. Water channel required to facilitate the transport of water across cell membrane. Probably involved in root water uptake. Its function is impaired by Hg(2+). From Arabidopsis thaliana (Mouse-ear cress).
   1587..2296    +  CDS            mCherry (fragment): monomeric derivative of DsRed fluorescent protein (Shaner et al., 2004) mammalian codon-optimized
   2316..2568    +  terminator     NOS terminator: nopaline synthase terminator and poly(A) signal
   3091..3409    +  promoter       CaMV 35S promoter (fragment): strong constitutive promoter from cauliflower mosaic virus
   3461..3656    +  CDS            superfolder GFP (fragment): GFP variant that folds robustly even when fused to poorly folded proteins (Pédelacq et al., 2006)
   3658..3846    +  intron         IV2 intron: modified second intron of the potato ST-LS1 gene (Vancanneyt et al., 1990)
   3868..4362    +  CDS            mgfp5 (fragment): GFP with folding enhancement mutations; mgfp5; suitable for expression in plants due to removal of a cryptic intron
   4675..4710    -  misc_feature   MCS (fragment): pBluescript multiple cloning site
   4723..4741    -  promoter       T3 promoter: promoter for bacteriophage T3 RNA polymerase
   4786..4802    -  protein_bind   lac operator: The lac repressor binds to the lac operator to inhibit transcription in E. coli. This inhibition can be relieved by adding lactose or isopropyl-β-D-thiogalactopyranoside (IPTG). lac repressor encoded by lacI
   4810..4840    -  promoter       lac promoter: promoter for the E. coli lac operon
   4855..4876    -  protein_bind   CAP binding site: CAP binding activates transcription in the presence of cAMP. E. coli catabolite activator protein
   4889..4981    -  CDS            lacI (fragment): lac repressor; lacI; The lac repressor binds to the lac operator to inhibit transcription in E. coli. This inhibition can be relieved by adding lactose or isopropyl-β-D-thiogalactopyranoside (IPTG).
   4983..5107    -  rep_origin     RSF ori (fragment): Plasmids containing the RSF 1030 origin of replication can be propagated in E. coli cells that contain additional plasmids with compatible origins.
   5115..5139    +  misc_feature   RB T-DNA repeat: right border repeat from nopaline C58 T-DNA
   5230..5818    -  rep_origin     ori: high-copy-number ColE1/pMB1/pBR322/pUC origin of replication
   5912..6697    -  CDS            aadA: S3AD_SHIFL - Experimental evidence at protein level: Swiss-Prot protein existence level 1. Mediates bacterial resistance to the antibiotics streptomycin and spectinomycin. From Shigella flexneri.
   6758..6907    -  CDS            sat-1 (fragment): STA_ECOLX - Protein inferred from homology: Swiss-Prot protein existence level 3. Involved in resistance to streptothricin, a broad-spectrum antibiotic produced by streptomycetes (PubMed:1850404). Detoxifies streptothricin via acetylation of the beta amino group of the first beta-lysyl moiety of streptothricin (By similarity). From Escherichia coli.
   7049..7147    +  CDS            TRA2_ECOLX (fragment): Protein predicted: Swiss-Prot protein existence level 4. Required for transposition of transposon Tn903. From Escherichia coli.
   7155..7590    +  rep_origin     pSa ori: origin of replication from bacterial plasmid pSa
