[The description below was written by a language model from this plasmid's Addgene catalogue record and pLannotate feature annotations shown in this document.]
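Description:
JAB2938 is a 7.7 kb plant expression plasmid from a toolkit of parts for building synthetic genetic circuits in eudicot plants. It is laid out as a compact binary T-DNA vector. Nopaline-type left and right border repeats flank the plant payload. Outside the borders lie a high-copy ColE1/pUC-type origin for propagation in E. coli, a pSa origin (the kind used in small binary vectors for maintenance in Agrobacterium, typically with a helper-supplied replicase), and an aadA gene conferring spectinomycin/streptomycin resistance. No plant selectable marker is annotated in the feature table. Short remnants of lac regulatory elements, a T3 promoter, a pBluescript polylinker and other fragments appear to be cloning-history leftovers.

The T-DNA carries two expression units. The first is inherited from the JAB2120 backbone and, according to the record, uses the UBQ10 promoter, which is not picked up in the automated annotation. It drives the Arabidopsis plasma-membrane aquaporin PIP2A fused to mCherry and terminated by the NOS terminator, which gives a constitutive red membrane marker that outlines transformed cells. The second unit is the circuit output: a synthetic promoter named "proTT", within which a CaMV 35S promoter fragment is detected. This promoter controls a GFP coding sequence interrupted by the potato ST-LS1 IV2 intron, and the record describes that GFP as carrying a nuclear localisation signal and an ADH terminator. The intron prevents functional GFP expression in bacteria, so fluorescence reports plant-cell expression only. The record does not explain what "TT" denotes or which regulators act on this promoter. The construct presumably serves as a nuclear GFP reporter of synthetic promoter activity, with the red membrane signal as an internal reference.
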