Addgene plasmid #190395: JAB2938
Purpose: Plasmids encode parts for syntetic genetic circuit construction in eudicot plants (proUBQ10::PIP2A-mCherry-NOSt_proTT::GFPint-NLS_ADHt)
Depositing lab: Jennifer Brophy & Jose Dinneny. Depositing organization: Stanford University. Publication: Synthetic genetic circuits as a means of reprogramming plant roots. Brophy JAN, Magallon KJ, Duan L, Zhong V, Ramachandran P, Kniazev K, Dinneny JR. Science. 2022 Aug 12;377(6607):747-751. doi: 10.1126/science.abo4326. Epub 2022 Aug 11. PubMed 35951698.
Backbone
  Vector backbone: JAB2120
  Vector type: Plant Expression
Growth in bacteria
  Bacterial resistance: Spectinomycin, 50 μg/mL
  Growth temperature: 37°C
  Growth strain: DH5alpha
  Copy number: High Copy
Gene/Insert
  Gene/Insert name: proUBQ10::PIP2A-mCherry-NOSt_proTT::GFPint-NLS_ADHt
  Species: Synthetic
  Cloning method: Restriction Enzyme; 5′ cloning site unknown (unknown if destroyed)
Terms and licenses: Academic/Nonprofit Terms; Industry Terms: Not Available to Industry
Depositor comments: Backbone JAB2120 contains proUBQ10::PIP2A-mCherry-NOSt. Please see the fully annotated sequence linked the "Supplemental Documents" section. Please visit https://www.biorxiv.org/content/10.1101/2022.02.02.478917v1 for bioRxiv preprint.
How to cite: JAB2938 was a gift from Jennifer Brophy & Jose Dinneny (Addgene plasmid # 190395 ; http://n2t.net/addgene:190395 ; RRID:Addgene_190395)
